Addgene plasmid #133268: pAAV-rTH-tTA
Purpose: An AAV genome that expresses tTA from the rat TH promoter
Depositing lab: Viviana Gradinaru. Depositing organization: California Institute of Technology. Publication: Optical dopamine monitoring with dLight1 reveals mesolimbic phenotypes in a mouse model of neurofibromatosis type 1. Robinson JE, Coughlin GM, Hori AM, Cho JR, Mackey ED, Turan Z, Patriarchi T, Tian L, Gradinaru V. Elife. 2019 Sep 23;8. pii: 48983. doi: 10.7554/eLife.48983. PubMed 31545171.
Backbone
  Vector backbone: pAAV
  Backbone size w/o insert (bp): 6655
  Total vector size (bp): 7402
  Vector type: Mammalian Expression, AAV
Growth in bacteria
  Bacterial resistance: Ampicillin, 100 μg/mL
  Growth temperature: 30°C
  Growth strain: NEB Stable
  Copy number: High Copy
Gene/Insert
  Gene/Insert name: tTA (alt name: Tetracycline transactivator)
  Insert size (bp): 747
  Mutation: *(see below)
  Promoter: rTH
  Cloning method: Restriction Enzyme; 5′ cloning site MluI (not destroyed); 3′ cloning site AflII (not destroyed)
  Sequencing primers: 5′ N/A; 3′ N/A
Terms and licenses: Academic/Nonprofit Terms; Industry Terms: Not Available to Industry
Depositor comments: Funded by BRAIN initiative *Note: The tTA in this plasmid was made from a reverse tetracycline transactivator (rtTA) by changing two amino acids (G19E and P56A). These two residue changes have been shown to be sufficient for the reverse phenotype (10.1073/pnas.130192197).
How to cite: pAAV-rTH-tTA was a gift from Viviana Gradinaru (Addgene plasmid # 133268 ; http://n2t.net/addgene:133268 ; RRID:Addgene_133268)
