[The description below was written by a language model from this plasmid's Addgene catalogue record and pLannotate feature annotations shown in this document.]
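Description:
pAAV-rTH-tTA is an adeno-associated virus transfer plasmid (pAAV backbone, about 7.4 kb) that carries a recombinant AAV genome for mammalian expression of the tetracycline transactivator under the rat tyrosine hydroxylase (rTH) promoter. It is propagated in bacteria through a high-copy ColE1/pUC-type origin and selected with ampicillin via the β-lactamase gene and its own promoter. An f1 phage origin and small remnants of pBR322 bom and rop sequences are also present in the backbone. AAV2 inverted terminal repeats flank the expression cassette and provide the cis signals for replication and packaging into AAV capsids. The annotation detects the downstream ITR in full but only short fragments of the upstream one, which may reflect the difficulty of sequencing and annotating these repeats.

Between the ITRs, a stretch of roughly 2.6 kb upstream of the coding sequence carries no automated annotation and presumably corresponds to the rTH promoter named in the catalogue entry. The 747 bp insert is annotated as an rtTA3 fragment fused to three tandem minimal VP16 activation domains. This fits the depositor's note that the tTA was derived from a reverse transactivator by two amino acid changes (G19E and P56A), restoring the Tet-Off behaviour in which Tet-responsive promoters are activated in the absence of doxycycline. A WPRE follows to enhance transcript stability and expression, and the human growth hormone polyadenylation signal terminates the transcript.

The construct serves as the driver half of a two-vector system. By restricting tTA to TH-expressing (catecholaminergic, e.g. dopaminergic) neurons, it amplifies and regulates expression of a co-delivered TRE-controlled transgene in those cells.
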