Features (pLannotate 1.2.2; 15 found; start..end, strand, type, name):
     12..39      +  repeat_region  AAV2 ITR (fragment): inverted terminal repeat of adeno-associated virus serotype 2 inverted
     68..95      +  repeat_region  AAV2 ITR (fragment): inverted terminal repeat of adeno-associated virus serotype 2 inverted
   2763..3439    +  CDS            rtTA3 (fragment): reverse tetracycline transactivator 3 activates expression from Tet-responsive promoters in the presence of doxycycline
   3369..3479    +  CDS            VP48: 3 tandem repeats of the minimal activation domain of herpes simplex virus VP16 (Cheng et al., 2013)
   3489..3513    +  misc_feature   MCS (fragment): pBluescript multiple cloning site
   3513..4101    +  misc_feature   WPRE: woodchuck hepatitis virus posttranscriptional regulatory element
   4133..4609    +  polyA_signal   hGH poly(A) signal: human growth hormone polyadenylation signal
   4649..4789    +  repeat_region  AAV2 ITR: inverted terminal repeat of adeno-associated virus serotype 2 inverted
   4794..4845    -  misc_feature   bom (fragment): basis of mobility region from pBR322
   4864..5319    +  rep_origin     f1 ori (sequence partly withheld): f1 bacteriophage origin of replication; arrow indicates direction of (+) strand synthesis
   5320..5369    -  misc_feature   bom (fragment): basis of mobility region from pBR322
   5471..5506    -  CDS            rop (fragment): Rop protein, which maintains plasmids at low copy number; rop
   5601..5705    +  promoter       AmpR promoter: bla
   5706..6566    +  CDS            AmpR: β-lactamase; bla; confers resistance to ampicillin, carbenicillin, and related antibiotics
   6737..7325    +  rep_origin     ori: high-copy-number ColE1/pMB1/pBR322/pUC origin of replication
>Addgene plasmid #133268 | pAAV-rTH-tTA | addgene full sequence | sequence record 262909 | Addgene NGS Result
CCTGCAGGCAGCTGCGCGCTCGCTCGCTCACTGAGGCCGCCCGGGCGTCGGGCGACCTTTGGTCGCCCGG
CCTCAGTGAGCGAGCGAGCGCGCAGAGAGGGAGTGGCCAACTCCATCACTAGGGGTTCCTGCGGCCGCAC
GCGTAACACTAGTTCTTGGGATTCTTCTCATCAAAAAGGGCATGGGACACAGCTAAAGCGTCCAGGGCTC
CTCTGTGCCCACAGATGCCTTAGATCTTGGCACAATGTAGTCAGCCAGCTCCGTGTGTGTGTGTGTGTGT
GTGTGTGTGTGTGTGTGTGTGTGTGTGTTTGCATGTATCTCACAGACAGTGCACAATGGCCTGGATGTGA
ACAGAGGCAAGAGTCTGGGCCAGCAGTTGTCTCCCAGGAGGGTCCAAAGACATCGTATTTTCAAGTTTAG
GCCAGGTGCTCACTTGGGTGAGCTCAGACACAGACAAAGGTCTGGAGAGCACACATTCCCCACCCCCACC
CAGCTTCTATGCAAGCACCTCCAGCCGAGACAAGAAAACGAATTAAAAAGCAATATTTGTGTCAGCGTAA
GACATTTGCCGAAAGGTTAAATCCACACTCGTGGTGCTGCACAGCAGCCCCCTGTGCAGGATTTGTTAGG
CACAGCTCCCTCCTACCCCGTGCCACCTGAGCAAATGCCAGGCTGGGTGGGCTGGAACCAGCCTGGGCTT
GCCTCACCCTGGAATCCCCAGCACCCTCCAAAGGAGGACCCTGGGAGTGGGCATAGACGCCCTTCAGGTG
TGGGCAACAGCCCCCAGTCCTCAGGATGAAAGGCTAAGGTGCAGCCAGCTCTGCCTTCACGGTGGGAATG
TCTCTATGTGAGCCCTTTCTGGGCTGTGAAGAACGCTCTGAGAAGGGTCCTGGGACCCTGGATAGGCCAG
AGCTGTGCTGGGCATGTAGAGACAGGAGTGGGCTAAAGCAGCAAAGGCACTGACCAAGGAAGAGTTCAGA
GAGGAGCGTGGAATATGGGGAGGGGTTCATAGTAAGAGAGAGCAGGCAGTGGAGAGTAAATAGTCACTGA
GCCGGGGTTTATGGGGTTTGTAGGAGCTTACTCAGAGAAAGTAGATGAGAGATGCCATGCCAGTCTGAGT
ATCACAGAGCCCCAGGCTCTCCTGGGAACGGAACTGTGAGGGCCAGAAGGTCAGCAAGGGAGGTTAGGGA
GAGTTCCTTTTGTACTGACTCAGCATTTATCCTGCTCCCAGGGGGCAATGGGGGCCAGTGAGGGATGCAG
AGCAAGGCAGTGATGTGGCAGGCAGTTCCTGTTGTGAAAGAGCTGGGAAGGGAGCGGGCTGGGCCTGGTA
CGTACAGCAGGCCATTTCTGAGGGTCCGAGTGCTGTCTAGGAGGTGCAGTGAGACTTCAGTGATCAGCCA
GAACAGAAGCTAAGCGGGGTGGGGACTGCGAGTTCAGGCTTCTGGGTCTTGCAAATATCCAGAATGCTAA
ATCCTCAGAACCCCAGGGTGGCCATTTTCAGAGTGGGTTTTGTCCTTTGGGCACTTGTGCAGACTCCAAT
ATCCAGAGGGATAAGGATGGTACTCTTCAGTACCCTTAGTGAGAGGACACTTTTCTCTGAAGGGCTTGAA
TGTGCCGAGCCATTACCTGAAGGAAGGAAATGACTCCAGGGACATAGGATGGGCCCAGCACAACTCACCT
GCTACAGAGAAAGGTCCCCTCCCTGGTCTCCTTAGAGATCCTGTTTCCCTGGCTGAGGAAGCTAGGGTGG
ATCTTTGTGTAAGTGGGTGTGGATGCTAACTGGAAAACAAAAGGTCACTTACTGTTAGACCTCGGGGTAC
CATGGAAGAGATGATCACTGAGTGTGCCCTTACATGGGGACCAGCTGAGAATGGGGCTACCACTAGCTCG
AGACCATGATACAGGGAATAAGTGTGCATTTGGGGGTAGGGAGTGGCTCAGAATACTCTTAACCAAAGCA
GAGGTTTGCTCCCACAGGAAGGTGAGGTCAGAAGGCCTTAGGGAGCTGCCAGGGGCTAGGGTTGGCACCA
TCTCCCAGGCTGTGTCTTTAAGGAGATGATAATCAGAGGGATAGAACCTTGCAAAAGTGGGCCAGTCTTG
GGAATACTATAGAGGAATAGCCTTCTGGAACATTCTGTGTCTCATAGGACCTGCCTGGGGATCCAGCCCC
AGTGCCAGCACATATACCGACTGGGGCAGTGAATAGATAGTACACTTTGTTACATGGGCTGGGGGGAACA
TGGCCCATGTCCTGGAGGGGACTTTATGACAGACATCCAAAAATCCAGTGAGAGGGCTTCTAGATTTGTC
TCCAAAGGTTATAGTTCTAACATGAGCCCTTAGGAAATCCAGCATGGTTCTCCCTGTGTGCCCTGGTTTG
GTTAGAGAGCTCTAGCGGTCTCCTGTCCCACAGAATACCAGCCAGCCCCTGCCCTACGTCGTGCCTCGGG
CTGAGGGTGATTCAGAGGCAGGTGCCTGTGACAGTGGATGCAATTAGATCTAATGGGACGGAGGCCTTTC
TCGTCGCCCTCGCTCCATGCCCACCCCCGCCTCCCTCAGGCACAGCAGGCGTGGAGAGGATGCGCAGGAG
GTAGGAGGTGGGGGACCCAGAGGGGCTTTGACGTCAGCCTGGCCTTTAAAGAGGGCGCCTGCCTGGCGAG
GGCTGTGGAGACAGAACTCGGGACCACCAGGCGGCCCAACGGTACCGGATCCCTTAAGGGCCCGGATCCG
GTACCGCCACCATGAGTCGGCTGGATAAATCTAAAGTCATAAACGGCGCTCTGGAATTACTCAATGAAGT
CGGTATCGAAGGCCTGACGACAAGGAAACTCGCTCAAAAGCTGGGAGTTGAGCAGCCTACCCTGTACTGG
CACGTGAAGAACAAGCGGGCCCTGCTCGATGCCCTGGCCATCGAGATGCTGGACAGGCATCATACCCACT
TCTGCCCCCTGGAAGGCGAGTCATGGCAAGACTTTCTGCGGAACAACGCCAAGTCATTCCGCTGTGCTCT
CCTCTCACATCGCGACGGGGCTAAAGTGCATCTCGGCACCCGCCCAACAGAGAAACAGTACGAAACCCTG
GAAAATCAGCTCGCGTTCCTGTGTCAGCAAGGCTTCTCCCTGGAGAACGCACTGTACGCTCTGTCCGCCG
TGGGCCACTTTACACTGGGCTGCGTATTGGAGGAACAGGAGCATCAAGTAGCAAAAGAGGAAAGAGAGAC
ACCTACCACCGATTCTATGCCCCCACTTCTGAGACAAGCAATTGAGCTGTTCGACCGGCAGGGAGCCGAA
CCTGCCTTCCTTTTCGGCCTGGAACTAATCATATGTGGCCTGGAGAAACAGCTAAAGTGCGAAAGCGGCG
GGCCGGCCGACGCCCTTGACGATTTTGACTTAGACATGCTCCCAGCCGATGCCCTTGACGACTTTGACCT
TGATATGCTGCCTGCTGACGCTCTTGACGATTTTGACCTTGACATGCTCCCCGGGTAAGAATTCGATATC
AAGCTTATCGATAATCAACCTCTGGATTACAAAATTTGTGAAAGATTGACTGGTATTCTTAACTATGTTG
CTCCTTTTACGCTATGTGGATACGCTGCTTTAATGCCTTTGTATCATGCTATTGCTTCCCGTATGGCTTT
CATTTTCTCCTCCTTGTATAAATCCTGGTTGCTGTCTCTTTATGAGGAGTTGTGGCCCGTTGTCAGGCAA
CGTGGCGTGGTGTGCACTGTGTTTGCTGACGCAACCCCCACTGGTTGGGGCATTGCCACCACCTGTCAGC
TCCTTTCCGGGACTTTCGCTTTCCCCCTCCCTATTGCCACGGCGGAACTCATCGCCGCCTGCCTTGCCCG
CTGCTGGACAGGGGCTCGGCTGTTGGGCACTGACAATTCCGTGGTGTTGTCGGGGAAATCATCGTCCTTT
CCTTGGCTGCTCGCCTATGTTGCCACCTGGATTCTGCGCGGGACGTCCTTCTGCTACGTCCCTTCGGCCC
TCAATCCAGCGGACCTTCCTTCCCGCGGCCTGCTGCCGGCTCTGCGGCCTCTTCCGCGTCTTCGCCTTCG
CCCTCAGACGAGTCGGATCTCCCTTTGGGCCGCCTCCCCGCATCGATACCGAGCGCTGCTCGAGAGATCT
ACGGGTGGCATCCCTGTGACCCCTCCCCAGTGCCTCTCCTGGCCCTGGAAGTTGCCACTCCAGTGCCCAC
CAGCCTTGTCCTAATAAAATTAAGTTGCATCATTTTGTCTGACTAGGTGTCCTTCTATAATATTATGGGG
TGGAGGGGGGTGGTATGGAGCAAGGGGCAAGTTGGGAAGACAACCTGTAGGGCCTGCGGGGTCTATTGGG
AACCAAGCTGGAGTGCAGTGGCACAATCTTGGCTCACTGCAATCTCCGCCTCCTGGGTTCAAGCGATTCT
CCTGCCTCAGCCTCCCGAGTTGTTGGGATTCCAGGCATGCATGACCAGGCTCAGCTAATTTTTGTTTTTT
TGGTAGAGACGGGGTTTCACCATATTGGCCAGGCTGGTCTCCAACTCCTAATCTCAGGTGATCTACCCAC
CTTGGCCTCCCAAATTGCTGGGATTACAGGCGTGAACCACTGCTCCCTTCCCTGTCCTTCTGATTTTGTA
GGTAACCACGTGCGGACCGAGCGGCCGCAGGAACCCCTAGTGATGGAGTTGGCCACTCCCTCTCTGCGCG
CTCGCTCGCTCACTGAGGCCGGGCGACCAAAGGTCGCCCGACGCCCGGGCTTTGCCCGGGCGGCCTCAGT
GAGCGAGCGAGCGCGCAGCTGCCTGCAGGGGCGCCTGATGCGGTATTTTCTCCTTACGCATCTGTGCGGT
ATTTCACACCGCATA
[95 nt withheld, positions 4846-4940]
T
[46 nt withheld, positions 4942-4987]
C
[141 nt withheld, positions 4989-5129]
CCTTTGACGTTGGAGTCCACGTTCTTT
[37 nt withheld, positions 5157-5193]
ACTCTATCTCGGGCTATTCTTTTGATTTATAAGGGATTTTGCCGATTTCGGTCTATTGGTTAAAAAATGA
GCTGATTTAACAAAAATTTAACGCGAATTTTAACAAAATATTAACGTTTACAATTTTATGGTGCACTCTC
AGTACAATCTGCTCTGATGCCGCATAGTTAAGCCAGCCCCGACACCCGCCAACACCCGCTGACGCGCCCT
GACGGGCTTGTCTGCTCCCGGCATCCGCTTACAGACAAGCTGTGACCGTCTCCGGGAGCTGCATGTGTCA
GAGGTTTTCACCGTCATCACCGAAACGCGCGAGACGAAAGGGCCTCGTGATACGCCTATTTTTATAGGTT
AATGTCATGATAATAATGGTTTCTTAGACGTCAGGTGGCACTTTTCGGGGAAATGTGCGCGGAACCCCTA
TTTGTTTATTTTTCTAAATACATTCAAATATGTATCCGCTCATGAGACAATAACCCTGATAAATGCTTCA
ATAATATTGAAAAAGGAAGAGTATGAGTATTCAACATTTCCGTGTCGCCCTTATTCCCTTTTTTGCGGCA
TTTTGCCTTCCTGTTTTTGCTCACCCAGAAACGCTGGTGAAAGTAAAAGATGCTGAAGATCAGTTGGGTG
CACGAGTGGGTTACATCGAACTGGATCTCAACAGCGGTAAGATCCTTGAGAGTTTTCGCCCCGAAGAACG
TTTTCCAATGATGAGCACTTTTAAAGTTCTGCTATGTGGCGCGGTATTATCCCGTATTGACGCCGGGCAA
GAGCAACTCGGTCGCCGCATACACTATTCTCAGAATGACTTGGTTGAGTACTCACCAGTCACAGAAAAGC
ATCTTACGGATGGCATGACAGTAAGAGAATTATGCAGTGCTGCCATAACCATGAGTGATAACACTGCGGC
CAACTTACTTCTGACAACGATCGGAGGACCGAAGGAGCTAACCGCTTTTTTGCACAACATGGGGGATCAT
GTAACTCGCCTTGATCGTTGGGAACCGGAGCTGAATGAAGCCATACCAAACGACGAGCGTGACACCACGA
TGCCTGTAGCAATGGCAACAACGTTGCGCAAACTATTAACTGGCGAACTACTTACTCTAGCTTCCCGGCA
ACAATTAATAGACTGGATGGAGGCGGATAAAGTTGCAGGACCACTTCTGCGCTCGGCCCTTCCGGCTGGC
TGGTTTATTGCTGATAAATCTGGAGCCGGTGAGCGTGGGTCTCGCGGTATCATTGCAGCACTGGGGCCAG
ATGGTAAGCCCTCCCGTATCGTAGTTATCTACACGACGGGGAGTCAGGCAACTATGGATGAACGAAATAG
ACAGATCGCTGAGATAGGTGCCTCACTGATTAAGCATTGGTAACTGTCAGACCAAGTTTACTCATATATA
CTTTAGATTGATTTAAAACTTCATTTTTAATTTAAAAGGATCTAGGTGAAGATCCTTTTTGATAATCTCA
TGACCAAAATCCCTTAACGTGAGTTTTCGTTCCACTGAGCGTCAGACCCCGTAGAAAAGATCAAAGGATC
TTCTTGAGATCCTTTTTTTCTGCGCGTAATCTGCTGCTTGCAAACAAAAAAACCACCGCTACCAGCGGTG
GTTTGTTTGCCGGATCAAGAGCTACCAACTCTTTTTCCGAAGGTAACTGGCTTCAGCAGAGCGCAGATAC
CAAATACTGTTCTTCTAGTGTAGCCGTAGTTAGGCCACCACTTCAAGAACTCTGTAGCACCGCCTACATA
CCTCGCTCTGCTAATCCTGTTACCAGTGGCTGCTGCCAGTGGCGATAAGTCGTGTCTTACCGGGTTGGAC
TCAAGACGATAGTTACCGGATAAGGCGCAGCGGTCGGGCTGAACGGGGGGTTCGTGCACACAGCCCAGCT
TGGAGCGAACGACCTACACCGAACTGAGATACCTACAGCGTGAGCTATGAGAAAGCGCCACGCTTCCCGA
AGGGAGAAAGGCGGACAGGTATCCGGTAAGCGGCAGGGTCGGAACAGGAGAGCGCACGAGGGAGCTTCCA
GGGGGAAACGCCTGGTATCTTTATAGTCCTGTCGGGTTTCGCCACCTCTGACTTGAGCGTCGATTTTTGT
GATGCTCGTCAGGGGGGCGGAGCCTATGGAAAAACGCCAGCAACGCGGCCTTTTTACGGTTCCTGGCCTT
TTGCTGGCCTTTTGCTCACATGT
